>Addgene plasmid #124148 | pBABE (hygro) hYAP 1-1beta | addgene full sequence | sequence record 240717 | Addgene NGS Result
GGCCGGATCCCAGTGTGGTGGTACGTAGGAATTCATGGATCCCGGGCAGCAGCCGCCGCCTCAACCGGCC
CCCCAGGGCCAAGGGCAGCCGCCTTCGCAGCCCCCGCAGGGGCAGGGCCCGCCGTCCGGACCCGGGCAAC
CGGCACCCGCGGCGACCCAGGCGGCGCCGCAGGCACCCCCCGCCGGGCATCAGATCGTGCACGTCCGCGG
GGACTCGGAGACCGACCTGGAGGCGCTCTTCAACGCCGTCATGAACCCCAAGACGGCCAACGTGCCCCAG
ACCGTGCCCATGAGGCTCCGGAAGCTGCCCGACTCCTTCTTCAAGCCGCCGGAGCCCAAATCCCACTCCC
GACAGGCCAGTACTGATGCAGGCACTGCAGGAGCCCTGACTCCACAGCATGTTCGAGCTCATTCCTCTCC
AGCTTCTCTGCAGTTGGGAGCTGTTTCTCCTGGGACACTGACCCCCACTGGAGTAGTCTCTGGCCCAGCA
GCTACACCCACAGCTCAGCATCTTCGACAGTCTTCTTTTGAGATACCTGATGATGTACCTCTGCCAGCAG
GTTGGGAGATGGCAAAGACATCTTCTGGTCAGAGATACTTCTTAAATCACATCGATCAGACAACAACATG
GCAGGACCCCAGGAAGGCCATGCTGTCCCAGATGAACGTCACAGCCCCCACCAGTCCACCAGTGCAGCAG
AATATGATGAACTCGGCTTCAGCCATGAACCAGAGAATCAGTCAGAGTGCTCCAGTGAAACAGCCACCAC
CCCTGGCTCCCCAGAGCCCACAGGGAGGCGTCATGGGTGGCAGCAACTCCAACCAGCAGCAACAGATGCG
ACTGCAGCAACTGCAGATGGAGAAGGAGAGGCTGCGGCTGAAACAGCAAGAACTGCTTCGGCAGGTGAGG
CCACAGGAGTTAGCCCTGCGTAGCCAGTTACCAACACTGGAGCAGGATGGTGGGACTCAAAATCCAGTGT
CTTCTCCCGGGATGTCTCAGGAATTGAGAACAATGACGACCAATAGCTCAGATCCTTTCCTTAACAGTGG
CACCTATCACTCTCGAGATGAGAGTACAGACAGTGGACTAAGCATGAGCAGCTACAGTGTCCCTCGAACC
CCAGATGACTTCCTGAACAGTGTGGATGAGATGGATACAGGTGATACTATCAACCAAAGCACCCTGCCCT
CACAGCAGAACCGTTTCCCAGACTACCTTGAAGCCATTCCTGGGACAAATGTGGACCTTGGAACACTGGA
AGGAGATGGAATGAACATAGAAGGAGAGGAGCTGATGCCAAGTCTGCAGGAAGCTTTGAGTTCTGACATC
CTTAATGACATGGAGTCTGTTTTGGCTGCCACCAAGCTAGATAAAGAAAGCTTTCTTACATGGTTATAGG
TCGACCCTGTGGAATGTGTGTCAGTTAGGGTGTGGAAAGTCCCCAGGCTCCCCAGCAGGCAGAAGTATGC
AAAGCATGCATCTCAATTAGTCAGCAACCAGGTGTGGAAAGTCCCCAGGCTCCCCAGCAGGCAGAAGTAT
GCAAAGCATGCATCTCAATTAGTCAGCAACCATAGTCCCGCCCCTAACTCCGCCCATCCCGCCCCTAACT
CCGCCCAGTTCCGCCCATTCTCCGCCCCATGGCTGACTAATTTTTTTTATTTATGCAGAGGCCGAGGCCG
CCTCGGCCTCTGAGCTATTCCAGAAGTAGTGAGGAGGCTTTTTTGGAGGCCTAGGCTTTTGCAAAAAGCT
TGCCAGCTGGGGCGCCCTCTGGTAAGGTTGGGAAGCCCTGCAGATCTGATCCCGGGGGGCAATGAGATAT
GAAAAAGCCTGAACTCACCGCGACGTCTGTCGAGAAGTTTCTGATCGAAAAGTTCGACAGCGTCTCCGAC
CTGATGCAGCTCTCGGAGGGCGAAGAATCTCGTGCTTTCAGCTTCGATGTAGGAGGGCGTGGATATGTCC
TGCGGGTAAATAGCTGCGCCGATGGTTTCTACAAAGATCGTTATGTTTATCGGCACTTTGCATCGGCCGC
GCTCCCGATTCCGGAAGTGCTTGACATTGGGGAATTTAGCGAGAGCCTGACCTATTGCATCTCCCGCCGT
GCACAGGGTGTCACGTTGCAAGACCTGCCTGAAACCGAACTGCCCGCTGTTCTGCAGCCGGTCGCGGAGG
CCATGGATGCGATCGCTGCGGCCGATCTTAGCCAGACGAGCGGGTTCGGCCCATTCGGACCGCAAGGAAT
CGGTCAATACACTACATGGCGTGATTTCATATGCGCGATTGCTGATCCCCATGTGTATCACTGGCAAACT
GTGATGGACGACACCGTCAGTGCGTCCGTCGCGCAGGCTCTCGATGAGCTGATGCTTTGGGCCGAGGACT
GCCCCGAAGTCCGGCACCTCGTGCACGCGGATTTCGGCTCCAACAATGTCCTGACGGACAATGGCCGCAT
AACAGCGGTCATTGACTGGAGCGAGGCGATGTTCGGGGATTCCCAATACGAGGTCGCCAACATCTTCTTC
TGGAGGCCGTGGTTGGCTTGTATGGAGCAGCAGACGCGCTACTTCGAGCGGAGGCATCCGGAGCTTGCAG
GATCGCCGCGGCTCCGGGCGTATATGCTCCGCATTGGTCTTGACCAACTCTATCAGAGCTTGGTTGACGG
CAATTTCGATGATGCAGCTTGGGCGCAGGGTCGATGCGACGCAATCGTCCGATCCGGAGCCGGGACTGTC
GGGCGTACACAAATCGCCCGCAGAAGCGCGGCCGTCTGGACCGATGGCTGTGTAGAAGTACTCGCCGATA
GTGGAAACCGACGCCCCAGCACTCGTCCGAGGGCAAAGGAATAGAGTAGATGCCGACCGGGATCTATCGA
TGCGGCGGGTGTGGTGGTTACGCGTAATCTGCTGCTTGCAAACAAAAAAACCACCGCTACCAGCGGTGGT
TTGTTTGCCGGATCAAGAGCTACCAACTCTTTTTCCGAAGGTAACTGGCTTCAGCAGAGCGCAGATACCA
AATACTGTTCTTCTAGTGTAGCCGTAGTTAGGCCACCACTTCAAGAACTCTGTAGCACCGCCTACATACC
TCGCTCTGCTAATCCTGTTACCAGTGGCTGCTGCCAGTGGCGATAAGTCGTGTCTTACCGGGTTGGACTC
AAGACGATAGTTACCGGATAAGGCGCAGCGGTCGGGCTGAACGGGGGGTTCGTGCACACAGCCCAGCTTG
GAGCGAACGACCTACACCGAACTGAGATACCTACAGCGTGAGCTATGAGAAAGCGCCACGCTTCCCGAAG
GGAGAAAGGCGGACAGGTATCCGGTAAGCGGCAGGGTCGGAACAGGAGAGCGCACGAGGGAGCTTCCAGG
GGGAAACGCCTGGTATCTTTATAGTCCTGTCGGGTTTCGCCACCTCTGACTTGAGCGTCGATTTTTGTGA
TGCTCGTCAGGGGGGCGGAGCCTATGGAAAAACGCCAGCAACGCATCGATAAAATAAAAGATTTTATTTA
GTCTCCAGAAAAAGGGGGGAATGAAAGACCCCACCTGTAGGTTTGGCAAGCTAGCTTAAGTAACGCCATT
TTGCAAGGCATGGAAAAATACATAACTGAGAATAGAGAAGTTCAGATCAAGGTCAGGAACAGATGGAACA
GCTGAATATGGGCCAAACAGGATATCTGTGGTAAGCAGTTCCTGCCCCGGCTCAGGGCCAAGAACAGATG
GAACAGCTGAATATGGGCCAAACAGGATATCTGTGGTAAGCAGTTCCTGCCCCGGCTCAGGGCCAAGAAC
AGATGGTCCCCAGATGCGGTCCAGCCCTCAGCAGTTTCTAGAGAACCATCAGATGTTTCCAGGGTGCCCC
AAGGACCTGAAATGACCCTGTGCCTTATTTGAACTAACCAATCAGTTCGCTTCTCGCTTCTGTTCGCGCG
CTTCTGCTCCCCGAGCTCAATAAAAGAGCCCACAACCCCTCACTCGGGGCGCCAGTCCTCCGATTGACTG
AGTCGCCCGGGTACCCGTGTATCCAATAAACCCTCTTGCAGTTGCATCCGACTTGTGGTCTCGCTGTTCC
TTGGGAGGGTCTCCTCTGAGTGATTGACTACCCGTCAGCGGGGGTCTTTCACATGCAGCATGTATCAAAA
TTAATTTGGTTTTTTTTCTTAAGTATTTACATTAAATGGCCATAGTGCGGCCGCAAATCAATCTAAAGTA
TATATGAGTAAACTTGGTCTGACAGTTACCAATGCTTAATCAGTGAGGCACCTATCTCAGCGATCTGTCT
ATTTCGTTCATCCATAGTTGCCTGACTCCCCGTCGTGTAGATAACTACGATACGGGAGGGCTTACCATCT
GGCCCCAGTGCTGCAATGATACCGCGAGACCCACGCTCACCGGCTCCAGATTTATCAGCAATAAACCAGC
CAGCCGGAAGGGCCGAGCGCAGAAGTGGTCCTGCAACTTTATCCGCCTCCATCCAGTCTATTAATTGTTG
CCGGGAAGCTAGAGTAAGTAGTTCGCCAGTTAATAGTTTGCGCAACGTTGTTGCCATTGCTACAGGCATC
GTGGTGTCACGCTCGTCGTTTGGTATGGCTTCATTCAGCTCCGGTTCCCAACGATCAAGGCGAGTTACAT
GATCCCCCATGTTGTGCAAAAAAGCGGTTAGCTCCTTCGGTCCTCCGATCGTTGTCAGAAGTAAGTTGGC
CGCAGTGTTATCACTCATGGTTATGGCAGCACTGCATAATTCTCTTACTGTCATGCCATCCGTAAGATGC
TTTTCTGTGACTGGTGAGTACTCAACCAAGTCATTCTGAGAATAGTGTATGCGGCGACCGAGTTGCTCTT
GCCCGGCGTCAATACGGGATAATACCGCGCCACATAGCAGAACTTTAAAAGTGCTCATCATTGGAAAACG
TTCTTCGGGGCGAAAACTCTCAAGGATCTTACCGCTGTTGAGATCCAGTTCGATGTAACCCACTCGTGCA
CCCAACTGATCTTCAGCATCTTTTACTTTCACCAGCGTTTCTGGGTGAGCAAAAACAGGAAGGCAAAATG
CCGCAAAAAAGGGAATAAGGGCGACACGGAAATGTTGAATACTCATACTCTTCCTTTTTCAATATTATTG
AAGCATTTATCAGGGTTATTGTCTCATGAGCGGATACATATTTGAATGTATTTAGAAAAATAAACAAATA
GGGGTTCCGCGCACATTTCCCCGAAAAGTGCCACCTGCAGCCTGAATATGGGCCAAACAGGATATCTGTG
GTAAGCAGTTCCTGCCCCGGCTCAGGGCCAAGAACAGATGGAACAGCTGAATATGGGCCAAACAGGATAT
CTGTGGTAAGCAGTTCCTGCCCCGGCTCAGGGCCAAGAACAGATGGTCCCCAGATGCGGTCCAGCCCTCA
GCAGTTTCTAGAGAACCATCAGATGTTTCCAGGGTGCCCCAAGGACCTGAAATGACCCTGTGCCTTATTT
GAACTAACCAATCAGTTCGCTTCTCGCTTCTGTTCGCGCGCTTCTGCTCCCCGAGCTCAATAAAAGAGCC
CACAACCCCTCACTCGGGGCGCCAGTCCTCCGATTGACTGAGTCGCCCGGGTACCCGTGTATCCAATAAA
CCCTCTTGCAGTTGCATCCGACTTGTGGTCTCGCTGTTCCTTGGGAGGGTCTCCTCTGAGTGATTGACTA
CCCGTCAGCGGGGGTCTTTCATTTGGGGGCTCGTCCGGGATCGGGAGACCCCTGCCCAGGGACCACCGAC
CCACCACCGGGAGGCAAGCTGGCCAGCAACTTATCTGTGTCTGTCCGATTGTCTAGTGTCTATGACTGAT
TTTATGCGCCTGCGTCGGTACTAGTTAGCTAACTAGCTCTGTATCTGGCGGACCCGTGGTGGAACTGACG
AGTTCTGAACACCCGGCCGCAACCCTGGGAGACGTCCCAGGGACTTTGGGGGCCGTTTTTGTGGCCCGAC
CTGAGGAAGGGAGTCGATGTGGAATCCGACCCCGTCAGGATATGTGGTTCTGGTAGGAGACGAGAACCTA
AAACAGTTCCCGCCTCCGTCTGAATTTTTGCTTTCGGTTTGGAACCGAAGCCGCGCGTCTTGTCTGCTGC
AGCGCTGCAGCATCGTTCTGTGTTGTCTCTGTCTGACTGTGTTTCTGTATTTGTCTGAAAATTAGGGCCA
GACTGTTACCACTCCCTTAAGTTTGACCTTAGGTCACTGGAAAGATGTCGAGCGGATCGCTCACAACCAG
TCGGTAGATGTCAAGAAGAGACGTTGGGTTACCTTCTGCTCTGCAGAATGGCCAACCTTTAACGTCGGAT
GGCCGCGAGACGGCACCTTTAACCGAGACCTCATCACCCAGGTTAAGATCAAGGTCTTTTCACCTGGCCC
GCATGGACACCCAGACCAGGTCCCCTACATCGTGACCTGGGAAGCCTTGGCTTTTGACCCCCCTCCCTGG
GTCAAGCCCTTTGTACACCCTAAGCCTCCGCCTCCTCTTCCTCCATCCGCCCCGTCTCTCCCCCTTGAAC
CTCCTCGTTCGACCCCGCCTCGATCCTCCCTTTATCCAGCCCTCACTCCTTCTCTAGGCGCC
Features (pLannotate 1.2.2; 12 found; start..end, strand, type, name):
     35..1396    +  CDS            YAP1: YAP1_CHICK - Also known as YAP65. Experimental evidence at protein level: Swiss-Prot protein existence level 1. Transcriptional regulator which can act both as a coactivator and a corepressor and is the critical downstream regulatory target in the Hippo signaling pathway that plays a pivotal role in organ size control and tumor suppression by restricting proliferation and promoting apoptosis (By similarity). Plays a key role in tissue tension and 3D tissue shape by regulating cortical actomyosin network formation (By similarity). From Gallus gallus (Chicken).
   1416..1745    +  promoter       SV40 promoter: SV40 enhancer and early promoter
   1819..2841    +  CDS            hph: KHYB_ECOLX - Experimental evidence at protein level: Swiss-Prot protein existence level 1. The aminoglycoside phosphotransferases achieve inactivation of their antibiotic substrates by phosphorylation. Only phosphorylates hygromycin and closely related compounds such as demethyl analogs and destomycin. From Escherichia coli.
   2872..2894    +  rep_origin     f1 ori (fragment): f1 bacteriophage origin of replication; arrow indicates direction of (+) strand synthesis
   2891..3460    +  rep_origin     ori: high-copy-number ColE1/pMB1/pBR322/pUC origin of replication
   3520..3641    +  LTR            3' LTR (ΔU3) (fragment): self-inactivating 3' long terminal repeat (LTR) from Moloney murine leukemia virus
   3642..4111    +  LTR            LTR: long terminal repeat from Moloney murine leukemia virus
   4226..5086    -  CDS            AmpR: β-lactamase; bla; confers resistance to ampicillin, carbenicillin, and related antibiotics
   5087..5191    -  promoter       AmpR promoter: bla
   5222..5691    +  LTR            LTR: long terminal repeat from Moloney murine leukemia virus
   5815..6089    +  misc_feature   MESV Ψ (fragment): packaging signal of murine embryonic stem cell virus
   6156..6572    +  CDS            gag (truncated): truncated Moloney murine leukemia virus (MMLV) gag gene lacking the start codon
