[The description below was written by a language model from this plasmid's Addgene catalogue record and pLannotate feature annotations shown in this document.]
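Description:
pBABE (hygro) hYAP 1-1beta is a Moloney murine leukemia virus-based retroviral expression plasmid carrying the wild-type human YAP1 coding sequence for the 1-1beta splice isoform. The catalogue lists the vector type as unspecified, but the annotated features show the standard pBABE gammaretroviral layout. In bacteria it is propagated through a high-copy ColE1/pUC-type origin and selected with ampicillin via the β-lactamase gene and its own promoter, both located outside the proviral region. A short f1 origin fragment is also annotated.

The sequence is circular, and the proviral unit runs from the 5′ MoMLV LTR through a packaging signal fragment and a truncated gag segment lacking its start codon, which together support efficient encapsidation of the genomic RNA. This is followed by the YAP1 insert of roughly 1.4 kb, cloned between EcoRI and SalI. No dedicated internal promoter is annotated upstream of YAP1, so expression is presumably driven from the 5′ LTR, as is usual for pBABE vectors. Downstream, the SV40 enhancer/early promoter drives the hygromycin phosphotransferase gene (hph), allowing hygromycin selection of transduced mammalian cells, and a 3′ LTR closes the provirus.

The automated annotation matched the insert to chicken YAP1, which reflects homology-based labelling, since the record identifies the gene as human. YAP1 is a transcriptional co-regulator and the key downstream effector of the Hippo pathway controlling proliferation and organ size. According to the record, the construct is intended for protein expression in functional studies of cell growth promotion, in the context of work characterizing differentially spliced human YAP1 isoforms.
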