Addgene plasmid #124148: pBABE (hygro) hYAP 1-1beta
Purpose: Protein expression for funtional studies of cell growth promotion
Depositing lab: Megan Finch-Edmondson & Marius Sudol. Depositing organization: National University of Singapore. Publication: Identification, basic characterization and evolutionary analysis of differentially spliced mRNA isoforms of human YAP1 gene. Gaffney CJ, Oka T, Mazack V, Hilman D, Gat U, Muramatsu T, Inazawa J, Golden A, Carey DJ, Farooq A, Tromp G, Sudol M. Gene. 2012 Nov 10;509(2):215-22. doi: 10.1016/j.gene.2012.08.025. Epub 2012 Aug 24. PubMed 22939869.
Backbone
  Vector backbone: pBABE (hygro)
  Vector type: Unspecified
Growth in bacteria
  Bacterial resistance: Ampicillin, 100 μg/mL
  Growth temperature: 37°C
  Growth strain: DH5alpha
  Copy number: High Copy
Gene/Insert
  Gene/Insert name: YAP1
  Species: H. sapiens (human)
  Mutation: None (Wild Type)
  GenBank ID: NP_001269027
  Entrez Gene: YAP1 (a.k.a. COB1, YAP, YAP-1, YAP2, YAP65, YKI)
  Cloning method: Restriction Enzyme; 5′ cloning site EcoRI (unknown if destroyed); 3′ cloning site SalI (unknown if destroyed)
Terms and licenses: Academic/Nonprofit Terms; Industry Terms: Not Available to Industry
Depositor comments: Insert size is approximately 1420.
How to cite: pBABE (hygro) hYAP 1-1beta was a gift from Megan Finch-Edmondson & Marius Sudol (Addgene plasmid # 124148 ; http://n2t.net/addgene:124148 ; RRID:Addgene_124148)
